>Addgene plasmid #136998 | pLenti-PH-PLC-delta-EGFP | addgene full sequence | sequence record 291838 | Addgene NGS Result
GGCTCCGGTGCCCGTCAGTGGGCAGAGCGCACATCGCCCACAGTCCCCGAGAAGTTGTGGGGAGGGGTCG
GCAATTGAACCGGTGCCTAGAGAAGGTGGCGCGGGGTAAACTGGGAAAGTGATGTCGTGTACTGGCTCCG
CCTTTTTCCCGAGGGTGGGGGAGAACCGTATATAAGTGCAGTAGTCGCCGTGAACGTTCTTTTTCGCAAC
GGGTTTGCCGCCAGAACACAGGTAAGTGCCGTGTGTGGTTCCCGCGGGCCTGGCCTCTTTACGGGTTATG
GCCCTTGCGTGCCTTGAATTACTTCCACCTGGCTGCAGTACGTGATTCTTGATCCCGAGCTTCGGGTTGG
AAGTGGGTGGGAGAGTTCGAGGCCTTGCGCTTAAGGAGCCCCTTCGCCTCGTGCTTGAGTTGAGGCCTGG
CCTGGGCGCTGGGGCCGCCGCGTGCGAATCTGGTGGCACCTTCGCGCCTGTCTCGCTGCTTTCGATAAGT
CTCTAGCCATTTAAAATTTTTGATGACCTGCTGCGACGCTTTTTTTCTGGCAAGATAGTCTTGTAAATGC
GGGCCAAGATCTGCACACTGGTATTTCGGTTTTTGGGGCCGCGGGCGGCGACGGGGCCCGTGCGTCCCAG
CGCACATGTTCGGCGAGGCGGGGCCTGCGAGCGCGGCCACCGAGAATCGGACGGGGGTAGTCTCAAGCTG
GCCGGCCTGCTCTGGTGCCTGGCCTCGCGCCGCCGTGTATCGCCCCGCCCTGGGCGGCAAGGCTGGCCCG
GTCGGCACCAGTTGCGTGAGCGGAAAGATGGCCGCTTCCCGGCCCTGCTGCAGGGAGCTCAAAATGGAGG
ACGCGGCGCTCGGGAGAGCGGGCGGGTGAGTCACCCACACAAAGGAAAAGGGCCTTTCCGTCCTCAGCCG
TCGCTTCATGTGACTCCACGGAGTACCGGGCGCCGTCCAGGCACCTCGATTAGTTCTCGAGCTTTTGGAG
TACGTCGTCTTTAGGTTGGGGGGAGGGGTTTTATGCGATGGAGTTTCCCCACACTGAGTGGGTGGAGACT
GAAGTTAGGCCAGCTTGGCACTTGATGTAATTCTCCTTGGAATTTGCCCTTTTTGAGTTTGGATCTTGGT
TCATTCTCAAGCCTCAGACAGTGGTTCAAAGTTTTTTTCTTCCATTTCAGGTGTCGTGAGGAATTCGGCC
ATTACGGCCACCATGGACTCGGGCCGGGACTTCCTGACCCTGCACGGCCTACAGGATGATGAGGATCTAC
AGGCGCTGCTGAAGGGCAGCCAGCTCCTGAAGGTGAAGTCCAGCTCATGGAGGAGAGAGCGCTTCTACAA
GTTGCAGGAGGACTGCAAGACCATCTGGCAGGAGTCCCGCAAGGTCATGCGGACCCCGGAGTCCCAGCTG
TTCTCCATCGAGGACATTCAGGAGGTGCGAATGGGGCACCGCACGGAGGGTCTGGAGAAGTTCGCCCGTG
ATGTGCCCGAGGACCGCTGCTTCTCCATTGTCTTCAAGGACCAGCGCAATACACTAGACCTCATCGCCCC
ATCGCCAGCTGATGCCCAGCACTGGGTGCTGGGGCTGCACAAGATCATCCACCACTCAGGCTCCATGGAC
CAGCGTCAGAAGCTACAGCACTGGATTCACTCCTGCTTGCGAAAAGCTGACAAAAACAAGGACAACAAGA
TGAGCTTCAAGGAGCTGCAGAACTTCCTGAAGGATCCACCGGTCGCCACCATGGTGAGCAAGGGCGAGGA
GCTGTTCACCGGGGTGGTGCCCATCCTGGTCGAGCTGGACGGCGACGTAAACGGCCACAAGTTCAGCGTG
TCCGGCGAGGGCGAGGGCGATGCCACCTACGGCAAGCTGACCCTGAAGTTCATCTGCACCACCGGCAAGC
TGCCCGTGCCCTGGCCCACCCTCGTGACCACCCTGACCTACGGCGTGCAGTGCTTCAGCCGCTACCCCGA
CCACATGAAGCAGCACGACTTCTTCAAGTCCGCCATGCCCGAAGGCTACGTCCAGGAGCGCACCATCTTC
TTCAAGGACGACGGCAACTACAAGACCCGCGCCGAGGTGAAGTTCGAGGGCGACACCCTGGTGAACCGCA
TCGAGCTGAAGGGCATCGACTTCAAGGAGGACGGCAACATCCTGGGGCACAAGCTGGAGTACAACTACAA
CAGCCACAACGTCTATATCATGGCCGACAAGCAGAAGAACGGCATCAAGGTGAACTTCAAGATCCGCCAC
AACATCGAGGACGGCAGCGTGCAGCTCGCCGACCACTACCAGCAGAACACCCCCATCGGCGACGGCCCCG
TGCTGCTGCCCGACAACCACTACCTGAGCACCCAGTCCGCCCTGAGCAAAGACCCCAACGAGAAGCGCGA
TCACATGGTCCTGCTGGAGTTCGTGACCGCCGCCGGGATCACTCTCGGCATGGACGAGCTGTACAAGTAA
GGCCGCCTCGGCCGCGGCCGCAATCAACCTCTGGATTACAAAATTTGTGAAAGATTGACTGGTATTCTTA
ACTATGTTGCTCCTTTTACGCTATGTGGATACGCTGCTTTAATGCCTTTGTATCATGCTATTGCTTCCCG
TATGGCTTTCATTTTCTCCTCCTTGTATAAATCCTGGTTGCTGTCTCTTTATGAGGAGTTGTGGCCCGTT
GTCAGGCAACGTGGCGTGGTGTGCACTGTGTTTGCTGACGCAACCCCCACTGGTTGGGGCATTGCCACCA
CCTGTCAGCTCCTTTCCGGGACTTTCGCTTTCCCCCTCCCTATTGCCACGGCGGAACTCATCGCCGCCTG
CCTTGCCCGCTGCTGGACAGGGGCTCGGCTGTTGGGCACTGACAATTCCGTGGTGTTGTCGGGGAAATCA
TCGTCCTTTCCTTGGCTGCTCGCCTGTGTTGCCACCTGGATTCTGCGCGGGACGTCCTTCTGCTACGTCC
CTTCGGCCCTCAATCCAGCGGACCTTCCTTCCCGCGGCCTGCTGCCGGCTCTGCGGCCTCTTCCGCGTCT
TCGCCTTCGCCCTCAGACGAGTCGGATCTCCCTTTGGGCCGCCTCCCCGCCTGCCTGCAGGTTTGTCGAG
ACCTAGAAAAACATGGAGCAATCACAAGTAGCAATACAGCAGCTACCAATGCTGATTGTGCCTGGCTAGA
AGCACAAGAGGAGGAGGAGGTGGGTTTTCCAGTCACACCTCAGGTACCTTTAAGACCAATGACTTACAAG
GCAGCTGTAGATCTTAGCCACTTTTTAAAAGAAAAGGGGGGACTGGAAGGGCTAATTCACTCCCAACGAA
GACAAGATATCCTTGATCTGTGGATCTACCACACACAAGGCTACTTCCCTGATTGGCAGAACTACACACC
AGGGCCAGGGATCAGATATCCACTGACCTTTGGATGGTGCTACAAGCTAGTACCAGTTGAGCAAGAGAAG
GTAGAAGAAGCCAATGAAGGAGAGAACACCCGCTTGTTACACCCTGTGAGCCTGCATGGGATGGATGACC
CGGAGAGAGAAGTATTAGAGTGGAGGTTTGACAGCCGCCTAGCATTTCATCACATGGCCCGAGAGCTGCA
TCCGGACTGTACTGGGTCTCTCTGGTTAGACCAGATCTGAGCCTGGGAGCTCTCTGGCTAACTAGGGAAC
CCACTGCTTAAGCCTCAATAAAGCTTGCCTTGAGTGCTTCAAGTAGTGTGTGCCCGTCTGTTGTGTGACT
CTGGTAACTAGAGATCCCTCAGACCCTTTTAGTCAGTGTGGAAAATCTCTAGCAGGGCCCGTTTAAACCC
GCTGATCAGCCTCGACTGTGCCTTCTAGTTGCCAGCCATCTGTTGTTTGCCCCTCCCCCGTGCCTTCCTT
GACCCTGGAAGGTGCCACTCCCACTGTCCTTTCCTAATAAAATGAGGAAATTGCATCGCATTGTCTGAGT
AGGTGTCATTCTATTCTGGGGGGTGGGGTGGGGCAGGACAGCAAGGGGGAGGATTGGGAAGACAATAGCA
GGCATGCTGGGGATGCGGTGGGCTCTATGGCTTCTGAGGCGGAAAGAACCAGCTGGGGCTCTAGGGGGTA
TCCCC
[124 nt withheld, positions 4066-4189]
C
[91 nt withheld, positions 4191-4281]
A
[49 nt withheld, positions 4283-4331]
CCTTTGACGTTGGAGTCCACGTTCTTT
[37 nt withheld, positions 4359-4395]
ACCCTATCTCGGTCTATTCTTTTGATTTATAAGGGATTTTGCCGATTTCGGCCTATTGGTTAAAAAATGA
GCTGATTTAACAAAAATTTAACGCGAATTAATTCTGTGGAATGTGTGTCAGTTAGGGTGTGGAAAGTCCC
CAGGCTCCCCAGCAGGCAGAAGTATGCAAAGCATGCATCTCAATTAGTCAGCAACCAGGTGTGGAAAGTC
CCCAGGCTCCCCAGCAGGCAGAAGTATGCAAAGCATGCATCTCAATTAGTCAGCAACCATAGTCCCGCCC
CTAACTCCGCCCATCCCGCCCCTAACTCCGCCCAGTTCCGCCCATTCTCCGCCCCATGGCTGACTAATTT
TTTTTATTTATGCAGAGGCCGAGGCCGCCTCTGCCTCTGAGCTATTCCAGAAGTAGTGAGGAGGCTTTTT
TGGAGGCCTAGGCTTTTGCAAAAAGCTCCCGGGAGCTTGTATATCCATTTTCGGATCTGATCAGCACGTG
TTGACAATTAATCATCGGCATAGTATATCGGCATAGTATAATACGACAAGGTGAGGAACTAAACCATGGC
CAAGTTGACCAGTGCCGTTCCGGTGCTCACCGCGCGCGACGTCGCCGGAGCGGTCGAGTTCTGGACCGAC
CGGCTCGGGTTCTCCCGGGACTTCGTGGAGGACGACTTCGCCGGTGTGGTCCGGGACGACGTGACCCTGT
TCATCAGCGCGGTCCAGGACCAGGTGGTGCCGGACAACACCCTGGCCTGGGTGTGGGTGCGCGGCCTGGA
CGAGCTGTACGCCGAGTGGTCGGAGGTCGTGTCCACGAACTTCCGGGACGCCTCCGGGCCGGCCATGACC
GAGATCGGCGAGCAGCCGTGGGGGCGGGAGTTCGCCCTGCGCGACCCGGCCGGCAACTGCGTGCACTTCG
TGGCCGAGGAGCAGGACTGACACGTGCTACGAGATTTCGATTCCACCGCCGCCTTCTATGAAAGGTTGGG
CTTCGGAATCGTTTTCCGGGACGCCGGCTGGATGATCCTCCAGCGCGGGGATCTCATGCTGGAGTTCTTC
GCCCACCCCAACTTGTTTATTGCAGCTTATAATGGTTACAAATAAAGCAATAGCATCACAAATTTCACAA
ATAAAGCATTTTTTTCACTGCATTCTAGTTGTGGTTTGTCCAAACTCATCAATGTATCTTATCATGTCTG
TATACCGTCGACCTCTAGCTAGAGCTTGGCGTAATCATGGTCATAGCTGTTTCCTGTGTGAAATTGTTAT
CCGCTCACAATTCCACACAACATACGAGCCGGAAGCATAAAGTGTAAAGCCTGGGGTGCCTAATGAGTGA
GCTAACTCACATTAATTGCGTTGCGCTCACTGCCCGCTTTCCAGTCGGGAAACCTGTCGTGCCAGCTGCA
TTAATGAATCGGCCAACGCGCGGGGAGAGGCGGTTTGCGTATTGGGCGCTCTTCCGCTTCCTCGCTCACT
GACTCGCTGCGCTCGGTCGTTCGGCTGCGGCGAGCGGTATCAGCTCACTCAAAGGCGGTAATACGGTTAT
CCACAGAATCAGGGGATAACGCAGGAAAGAACATGTGAGCAAAAGGCCAGCAAAAGGCCAGGAACCGTAA
AAAGGCCGCGTTGCTGGCGTTTTTCCATAGGCTCCGCCCCCCTGACGAGCATCACAAAAATCGACGCTCA
AGTCAGAGGTGGCGAAACCCGACAGGACTATAAAGATACCAGGCGTTTCCCCCTGGAAGCTCCCTCGTGC
GCTCTCCTGTTCCGACCCTGCCGCTTACCGGATACCTGTCCGCCTTTCTCCCTTCGGGAAGCGTGGCGCT
TTCTCATAGCTCACGCTGTAGGTATCTCAGTTCGGTGTAGGTCGTTCGCTCCAAGCTGGGCTGTGTGCAC
GAACCCCCCGTTCAGCCCGACCGCTGCGCCTTATCCGGTAACTATCGTCTTGAGTCCAACCCGGTAAGAC
ACGACTTATCGCCACTGGCAGCAGCCACTGGTAACAGGATTAGCAGAGCGAGGTATGTAGGCGGTGCTAC
AGAGTTCTTGAAGTGGTGGCCTAACTACGGCTACACTAGAAGAACAGTATTTGGTATCTGCGCTCTGCTG
AAGCCAGTTACCTTCGGAAAAAGAGTTGGTAGCTCTTGATCCGGCAAACAAACCACCGCTGGTAGCGGTG
GTTTTTTTGTTTGCAAGCAGCAGATTACGCGCAGAAAAAAAGGATCTCAAGAAGATCCTTTGATCTTTTC
TACGGGGTCTGACGCTCAGTGGAACGAAAACTCACGTTAAGGGATTTTGGTCATGAGATTATCAAAAAGG
ATCTTCACCTAGATCCTTTTAAATTAAAAATGAAGTTTTAAATCAATCTAAAGTATATATGAGTAAACTT
GGTCTGACAGTTACCAATGCTTAATCAGTGAGGCACCTATCTCAGCGATCTGTCTATTTCGTTCATCCAT
AGTTGCCTGACTCCCCGTCGTGTAGATAACTACGATACGGGAGGGCTTACCATCTGGCCCCAGTGCTGCA
ATGATACCGCGAGACCCACGCTCACCGGCTCCAGATTTATCAGCAATAAACCAGCCAGCCGGAAGGGCCG
AGCGCAGAAGTGGTCCTGCAACTTTATCCGCCTCCATCCAGTCTATTAATTGTTGCCGGGAAGCTAGAGT
AAGTAGTTCGCCAGTTAATAGTTTGCGCAACGTTGTTGCCATTGCTACAGGCATCGTGGTGTCACGCTCG
TCGTTTGGTATGGCTTCATTCAGCTCCGGTTCCCAACGATCAAGGCGAGTTACATGATCCCCCATGTTGT
GCAAAAAAGCGGTTAGCTCCTTCGGTCCTCCGATCGTTGTCAGAAGTAAGTTGGCCGCAGTGTTATCACT
CATGGTTATGGCAGCACTGCATAATTCTCTTACTGTCATGCCATCCGTAAGATGCTTTTCTGTGACTGGT
GAGTACTCAACCAAGTCATTCTGAGAATAGTGTATGCGGCGACCGAGTTGCTCTTGCCCGGCGTCAATAC
GGGATAATACCGCGCCACATAGCAGAACTTTAAAAGTGCTCATCATTGGAAAACGTTCTTCGGGGCGAAA
ACTCTCAAGGATCTTACCGCTGTTGAGATCCAGTTCGATGTAACCCACTCGTGCACCCAACTGATCTTCA
GCATCTTTTACTTTCACCAGCGTTTCTGGGTGAGCAAAAACAGGAAGGCAAAATGCCGCAAAAAAGGGAA
TAAGGGCGACACGGAAATGTTGAATACTCATACTCTTCCTTTTTCAATATTATTGAAGCATTTATCAGGG
TTATTGTCTCATGAGCGGATACATATTTGAATGTATTTAGAAAAATAAACAAATAGGGGTTCCGCGCACA
TTTCCCCGAAAAGTGCCACCTGACGTCGACGGATCGGGAGATCTCCCGATCCCCTATGGTGCACTCTCAG
TACAATCTGCTCTGATGCCGCATAGTTAAGCCAGTATCTGCTCCCTGCTTGTGTGTTGGAGGTCGCTGAG
TAGTGCGCGAGCAAAATTTAAGCTACAACAAGGCAAGGCTTGACCGACAATTGCATGAAGAATCTGCTTA
GGGTTAGGCGTTTTGCGCTGCTTCGCGATGTACGGGCCAGATATACGCGTTGACATTGATTATTGACTAG
TTATTAATAGTAATCAATTACGGGGTCATTAGTTCATAGCCCATATATGGAGTTCCGCGTTACATAACTT
ACGGTAAATGGCCCGCCTGGCTGACCGCCCAACGACCCCCGCCCATTGACGTCAATAATGACGTATGTTC
CCATAGTAACGCCAATAGGGACTTTCCATTGACGTCAATGGGTGGAGTATTTACGGTAAACTGCCCACTT
GGCAGTACATCAAGTGTATCATATGCCAAGTACGCCCCCTATTGACGTCAATGACGGTAAATGGCCCGCC
TGGCATTATGCCCAGTACATGACCTTATGGGACTTTCCTACTTGGCAGTACATCTACGTATTAGTCATCG
CTATTACCATGGTGATGCGGTTTTGGCAGTACATCAATGGGCGTGGATAGCGGTTTGACTCACGGGGATT
TCCAAGTCTCCACCCCATTGACGTCAATGGGAGTTTGTTTTGGCACCAAAATCAACGGGACTTTCCAAAA
TGTCGTAACAACTCCGCCCCATTGACGCAAATGGGCGGTAGGCGTGTACGGTGGGAGGTCTATATAAGCA
GCGCGTTTTGCCTGTACTGGGTCTCTCTGGTTAGACCAGATCTGAGCCTGGGAGCTCTCTGGCTAACTAG
GGAACCCACTGCTTAAGCCTCAATAAAGCTTGCCTTGAGTGCTTCAAGTAGTGTGTGCCCGTCTGTTGTG
TGACTCTGGTAACTAGAGATCCCTCAGACCCTTTTAGTCAGTGTGGAAAATCTCTAGCAGTGGCGCCCGA
ACAGGGACTTGAAAGCGAAAGGGAAACCAGAGGAGCTCTCTCGACGCAGGACTCGGCTTGCTGAAGCGCG
CACGGCAAGAGGCGAGGGGCGGCGACTGGTGAGTACGCCAAAAATTTTGACTAGCGGAGGCTAGAAGGAG
AGAGATGGGTGCGAGAGCGTCAGTATTAAGCGGGGGAGAATTAGATCGCGATGGGAAAAAATTCGGTTAA
GGCCAGGGGGAAAGAAAAAATATAAATTAAAACATATAGTATGGGCAAGCAGGGAGCTAGAACGATTCGC
AGTTAATCCTGGCCTGTTAGAAACATCAGAAGGCTGTAGACAAATACTGGGACAGCTACAACCATCCCTT
CAGACAGGATCAGAAGAACTTAGATCATTATATAATACAGTAGCAACCCTCTATTGTGTGCATCAAAGGA
TAGAGATAAAAGACACCAAGGAAGCTTTAGACAAGATAGAGGAAGAGCAAAACAAAAGTAAGACCACCGC
ACAGCAAGCGGCCGCTGATCTTCAGACCTGGAGGAGGAGATATGAGGGACAATTGGAGAAGTGAATTATA
TAAATATAAAGTAGTAAAAATTGAACCATTAGGAGTAGCACCCACCAAGGCAAAGAGAAGAGTGGTGCAG
AGAGAAAAAAGAGCAGTGGGAATAGGAGCTTTGTTCCTTGGGTTCTTGGGAGCAGCAGGAAGCACTATGG
GCGCAGCGTCAATGACGCTGACGGTACAGGCCAGACAATTATTGTCTGGTATAGTGCAGCAGCAGAACAA
TTTGCTGAGGGCTATTGAGGCGCAACAGCATCTGTTGCAACTCACAGTCTGGGGCATCAAGCAGCTCCAG
GCAAGAATCCTGGCTGTGGAAAGATACCTAAAGGATCAACAGCTCCTGGGGATTTGGGGTTGCTCTGGAA
AACTCATTTGCACCACTGCTGTGCCTTGGAATGCTAGTTGGAGTAATAAATCTCTGGAACAGATTTGGAA
TCACACGACCTGGATGGAGTGGGACAGAGAAATTAACAATTACACAAGCTTAATACACTCCTTAATTGAA
GAATCGCAAAACCAGCAAGAAAAGAATGAACAAGAATTATTGGAATTAGATAAATGGGCAAGTTTGTGGA
ATTGGTTTAACATAACAAATTGGCTGTGGTATATAAAATTATTCATAATGATAGTAGGAGGCTTGGTAGG
TTTAAGAATAGTTTTTGCTGTACTTTCTATAGTGAATAGAGTTAGGCAGGGATATTCACCATTATCGTTT
CAGACCCACCTCCCAACCCCGAGGGGACCCGACAGGCCCGAAGGAATAGAAGAAGAAGGTGGAGAGAGAG
ACAGAGACAGATCCATTCGATTAGTGAACGGATCGGCACTGCGTGCGCCAATTCTGCAGACAAATGGCAG
TATTCATCCACAATTTTAAAAGAAAAGGGGGGATTGGGGGGTACAGTGCAGGGGAAAGAATAGTAGACAT
AATAGCAACAGACATACAAACTAAAGAATTACAAAAACAAATTACAAAAATTCAAAATTTTCGGGTTTAT
TACAGGGACAGCAGAGATCCAGTTTGGTTAATTAATT
Features (pLannotate 1.2.2; 31 found; start..end, strand, type, name):
     20..231     +  promoter       EF-1α core promoter: core promoter for human elongation factor EF-1α
    232..1170    +  intron         EF-1α intron A: intron upstream of the start codon of human EF-1α
   1203..1715    +  CDS            PLCD1 (fragment): PLCD1_HUMAN - Experimental evidence at protein level: Swiss-Prot protein existence level 1. The production of the second messenger molecules diacylglycerol (DAG) and inositol 1,4,5-trisphosphate (IP3) is mediated by activated phosphatidylinositol-specific phospholipase C enzymes (PubMed:9188725). Essential for trophoblast and placental development (By similarity). Binds phosphatidylinositol 4,5-bisphosphate (PubMed:7890667, PubMed:9188725). From Homo sapiens (Human).
   1731..2450    +  CDS            EGFP: the original enhanced GFP (Yang et al., 1996) mammalian codon-optimized
   2472..3060    +  misc_feature   WPRE: woodchuck hepatitis virus posttranscriptional regulatory element
   3071..3577    +  CDS            nef (fragment): NEF_HV1LA - Experimental evidence at protein level: Swiss-Prot protein existence level 1. Extracellular Nef protein targets CD4(+) T-lymphocytes for apoptosis by interacting with CXCR4 surface receptors. From Human immunodeficiency virus type 1 group M subtype B (isolate Lai) (HIV-1).
   3584..3764    +  LTR            5' LTR (truncated): truncated 5' long terminal repeat (LTR) from HIV-1
   3796..4020    +  polyA_signal   bGH poly(A) signal: bovine growth hormone polyadenylation signal
   4024..4045    +  promoter       SV40 promoter (fragment): SV40 enhancer and early promoter
   4066..4494    +  rep_origin     f1 ori (sequence partly withheld): f1 bacteriophage origin of replication; arrow indicates direction of (+) strand synthesis
   4508..4837    +  promoter       SV40 promoter: SV40 enhancer and early promoter
   4885..4932    +  promoter       EM7 promoter: synthetic bacterial promoter&nbsp
   4951..5325    +  CDS            BleoR: antibiotic-binding protein; Sh ble from Streptoalloteichus hindustanus; confers resistance to bleomycin, phleomycin, and Zeocin™
   5335..5460    +  CDS            ble (fragment): BLE_KLEPN - Experimental evidence at protein level: Swiss-Prot protein existence level 1. Binding protein with a strong affinity to the bleomycin family of antibiotics. Binds to CL990; an antimitotic-antibiotic compound. From Klebsiella pneumoniae.
   5455..5576    +  polyA_signal   SV40 poly(A) signal: SV40 polyadenylation signal
   5649..5665    -  protein_bind   lac operator: The lac repressor binds to the lac operator to inhibit transcription in E. coli. This inhibition can be relieved by adding lactose or isopropyl-β-D-thiogalactopyranoside (IPTG). lac repressor encoded by lacI
   5673..5703    -  promoter       lac promoter: promoter for the E. coli lac operon
   5718..5739    -  protein_bind   CAP binding site: CAP binding activates transcription in the presence of cAMP. E. coli catabolite activator protein
   5752..5844    -  CDS            lacI (fragment): lac repressor; lacI; The lac repressor binds to the lac operator to inhibit transcription in E. coli. This inhibition can be relieved by adding lactose or isopropyl-β-D-thiogalactopyranoside (IPTG).
   6027..6615    -  rep_origin     ori: high-copy-number ColE1/pMB1/pBR322/pUC origin of replication
   6786..7646    -  CDS            AmpR: β-lactamase; bla; confers resistance to ampicillin, carbenicillin, and related antibiotics
   7647..7751    -  promoter       AmpR promoter: bla
   7810..7862    -  misc_feature   bom (fragment): basis of mobility region from pBR322
   8017..8396    +  enhancer       CMV enhancer: human cytomegalovirus immediate early enhancer
   8397..8596    +  promoter       CMV promoter: human cytomegalovirus (CMV) immediate early promoter
   8614..8794    +  LTR            5' LTR (truncated): truncated 5' long terminal repeat (LTR) from HIV-1
   8841..8966    +  misc_feature   HIV-1 Ψ: packaging signal of human immunodeficiency virus type 1
   8950..9313    +  CDS            HIV-1 gag (fragment): gag protein from human immunodeficiency virus 1; gag
   9459..9692    +  misc_feature   RRE: The Rev response element (RRE) of HIV-1 allows for Rev-dependent mRNA export from the nucleus to the cytoplasm.
  10069..10169   +  CDS            Rev (fragment): human immunodeficiency virus 1 (HIV-1) Rev protein; rev; enhances nuclear export of unspliced and incompletely spliced viral mRNAs
  10219..10336   +  misc_feature   cPPT/CTS: central polypurine tract and central termination sequence of HIV-1
