[The description below was written by a language model from this plasmid's Addgene catalogue record and pLannotate feature annotations shown in this document.]
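Description:
pLenti-PH-PLC-delta-EGFP is a lentiviral transfer plasmid of about 10.4 kb that expresses a fluorescent biosensor for the membrane lipid phosphatidylinositol 4,5-bisphosphate, PI(4,5)P2. It was built on a pEF1α-IRES-EGFP backbone from which the IRES-EGFP cassette was removed, with the insert placed between two retained SfiI sites. In bacteria it is maintained by a high-copy ColE1/pUC-type origin and selected with ampicillin through the β-lactamase gene; an f1 origin is also present. The backbone additionally carries an SV40/EM7-driven bleomycin/Zeocin resistance cassette with an SV40 polyadenylation signal. This cassette lies outside the region flanked by the LTRs, so it would not be transferred with the packaged viral genome.

The payload is a fragment of human PLCD1 (phospholipase C delta 1), corresponding by name to its pleckstrin homology domain, fused at its C terminus to EGFP. Expression is driven by the human EF-1α core promoter together with its intron A, and a WPRE downstream of the fusion enhances transcript stability and expression. Because the PH domain binds PI(4,5)P2, the distribution of EGFP signal reports where this lipid is enriched in living cells.

The viral framework comprises a CMV enhancer/promoter fused to a truncated HIV-1 5' LTR, which drives genomic RNA production in packaging cells. This is followed by the Ψ packaging signal with a partial gag sequence, the RRE for Rev-dependent nuclear export, and the cPPT/CTS. A second truncated LTR, preceded by a nef remnant and followed by a bGH polyadenylation signal, closes the vector genome. The construct is suited to stable delivery of the sensor into mammalian cells by lentiviral transduction.
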