Addgene plasmid #136998: pLenti-PH-PLC-delta-EGFP
Purpose: Lentiviral EGFP lipid sensor for PI(4,5)P2
Depositing lab: Ken-Ichi Takemaru. Depositing organization: Stony Brook University.
Backbone
  Vector backbone: pEF1α-IRES-EGFP (IRES-EGFP removed)
  Vector type: Lentiviral
Growth in bacteria
  Bacterial resistance: Ampicillin, 100 μg/mL
  Growth temperature: 37°C
  Growth strain: NEB Stable
  Copy number: High Copy
Gene/Insert
  Gene/Insert name: PH-PLC-delta-EGFP
  Promoter: EF1 alpha
  Tag / fusion protein: EGFP (C terminal on insert)
  Cloning method: Restriction Enzyme; 5′ cloning site SfiI (not destroyed); 3′ cloning site SfiI (not destroyed)
  Sequencing primers: 5′ TTCTCAAGCCTCAGACAGTG
Terms and licenses: Academic/Nonprofit Terms; Industry Terms: Not Available to Industry
How to cite: pLenti-PH-PLC-delta-EGFP was a gift from Ken-Ichi Takemaru (Addgene plasmid # 136998 ; http://n2t.net/addgene:136998 ; RRID:Addgene_136998)
