>Addgene plasmid #136998 | pLenti-PH-PLC-delta-EGFP | depositor partial sequence | sequence record 291848 | PH-PLC-delta-GFP
ATGGACTCGGGCCGGGACTTCCTGACCCTGCACGGCCTACAGGATGATGAGGATCTACAGGCGCTGCTGA
AGGGCAGCCAGCTCCTGAAGGTGAAGTCCAGCTCATGGAGGAGAGAGCGGTTCTACAAGTTGCAGGAGGA
CTGCAAGACCATCTGGCAGGAGTCCCGCAAGGTCATGCGGACCCCGGAGTCCCAGCTGTTCTCCATCGAG
GACATTCAGGAGGTGCGAATGGGGCACCGCACGGAGGGTCTGGAGAAGTTCGCCCGTGATGTGCCCGAGG
ACCGCTGCTTCTCCATTGTCTTCAAGGACCAGCGCAATACACTAGACCTCATCGCCCCATCGCCAGCTGA
TGCCCAGCACTGGGTGCTGGGGCTGCACAAGATCATCCACCACTCAGGCTCCATGGACCAGCGTCAGAAG
CTACAGCACTGGATTCACTCCTGCTTGCGAAAAGCTGACAAAAACAAGGACAACAAGATGAGCTTCAAGG
AGCTGCAGAACTTCCTGAAGGATCCACCGGTCGCCACCATGGTGAGCAAGGGCGAGGAGCTGTTCACCGG
GGTGGTGCCCATCCTGGTCGAGCTGGACGGCGACGTAAACGGCCACAAGTTCAGCGTGTCCGGCGAGGGC
GAGGGCGATGCCACCTACGGCAAGCTGACCCTGAAGTTCATCTGCACCACCGGCAAGCTGCCCGTGCCCT
GGCCCACCCTCGTGACCACCCTGACCTACGGCGTGCAGTGCTTCAGCCGCTACCCCGACCACATGAAGCA
GCACGACTTCTTCAAGTCCGCCATGCCCGAAGGCTACGTCCAGGAGCGCACCATCTTCTTCAAGGACGAC
GGCAACTACAAGACCCGCGCCGAGGTGAAGTTCGAGGGCGACACCCTGGTGAACCGCATCGAGCTGAAGG
GCATCGACTTCAAGGAGGACGGCAACATCCTGGGGCACAAGCTGGAGTACAACTACAACAGCCACAACGT
CTATATCATGGCCGACAAGCAGAAGAACGGCATCAAGGTGAACTTCAAGATCCGCCACAACATCGAGGAC
GGCAGCGTGCAGCTCGCCGACCACTACCAGCAGAACACCCCCATCGGCGACGGCCCCGTGCTGCTGCCCG
ACAACCACTACCTGAGCACCCAGTCCGCCCTGAGCAAAGACCCCAACGAGAAGCGCGATCACATGGTCCT
GCTGGAGTTCGTGACCGCCGCCGGGATCACTCTCGGCATGGACGAGCTGTACAAGTAA
